Addgene plasmid #239704: pKG0893_pHarbor-LentiX1_backbone
Purpose: (Empty Backbone) PaqCI Golden Gate assembly plasmid encoding the LentiX1 backbone
Depositing lab: Kate Galloway. Depositing organization: Massachusetts Institute of Technology. Publication: High-resolution profiling reveals coupled transcriptional and translational regulation of transgenes. Peterman EL, Ploessl DS, Love KS, Sanabria V, Daniels RF, Johnstone CP, Godavarti DR, Kabaria SR, Oakes CG, Pai AA, Galloway KE. Nucleic Acids Research, Volume 53, Issue 11, 24 June 2025, gkaf528 10.1093/nar/gkaf528 PubMed 39651241.
Backbone
  Vector backbone: pLentiX1
  Vector type: Synthetic Biology
Growth in bacteria
  Bacterial resistance: Ampicillin, 100 μg/mL
  Growth temperature: 30°C
  Growth strain: ccdB Survival
  Copy number: High Copy
Gene/Insert
  Gene/Insert name: None
Resource information
  A portion of this plasmid was derived from a plasmid made by: Addgene #17297
Terms and licenses: Academic/Nonprofit Terms; Industry Terms: Not Available to Industry
Depositor comments: Please visit https://doi.org/10.1101/2024.11.26.625483 for bioRxiv preprint.
How to cite: pKG0893_pHarbor-LentiX1_backbone was a gift from Kate Galloway (Addgene plasmid # 239704 ; http://n2t.net/addgene:239704 ; RRID:Addgene_239704)
