[The description below was written by a language model from this plasmid's Addgene catalogue record and pLannotate feature annotations shown in this document.]
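Description:
pKG0893_pHarbor-LentiX1_backbone is an empty third-generation-style lentiviral transfer vector built on the pLentiX1 backbone and catalogued as a synthetic biology part for PaqCI Golden Gate assembly. It carries no insert. In E. coli it replicates from a high-copy ColE1/pUC-type origin and is selected with ampicillin through the bla gene. An f1 origin, remnants of a lac/lacZα region and flanking T3 and T7 promoters are also present from the parental cloning vector. Because the plasmid contains an intact ccdB toxin gene, it must be maintained in a ccdB-tolerant strain.

The lentiviral portion begins with an RSV enhancer/promoter fused to a truncated HIV-1 5' LTR, which drives Tat-independent transcription of the viral genome in packaging cells. This is followed by the Ψ packaging signal with a gag fragment, the Rev response element for nuclear export of unspliced RNA, and the cPPT/CTS, which aids nuclear import. Downstream sits a Gateway-type counterselection cassette bounded by attR1 and attR2 and containing a chloramphenicol resistance gene and ccdB. Replacing this cassette with assembled parts removes the toxin, so correct products can be recovered in standard strains. The annotation does not mark the PaqCI sites, so their exact positions relative to the attR sites cannot be given from the record. No internal mammalian promoter, reporter or WPRE is annotated, so these would have to come with the inserted cargo. The cassette is followed by a truncated 3' LTR (labelled as a 5' LTR by the annotation tool), an SV40 poly(A) signal and an SV40 origin. The plasmid serves as a destination vector for building lentiviral transgene constructs.
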