Features (pLannotate 1.2.2; 29 found; start..end, strand, type, name):
     42..146     +  promoter       AmpR promoter: bla
    147..1007    +  CDS            AmpR: β-lactamase; bla; confers resistance to ampicillin, carbenicillin, and related antibiotics
   1178..1766    +  rep_origin     ori: high-copy-number ColE1/pMB1/pBR322/pUC origin of replication
   1949..2041    +  CDS            lacI (fragment): lac repressor; lacI; The lac repressor binds to the lac operator to inhibit transcription in E. coli. This inhibition can be relieved by adding lactose or isopropyl-β-D-thiogalactopyranoside (IPTG).
   2054..2075    +  protein_bind   CAP binding site: CAP binding activates transcription in the presence of cAMP. E. coli catabolite activator protein
   2090..2120    +  promoter       lac promoter: promoter for the E. coli lac operon
   2128..2144    +  protein_bind   lac operator: The lac repressor binds to the lac operator to inhibit transcription in E. coli. This inhibition can be relieved by adding lactose or isopropyl-β-D-thiogalactopyranoside (IPTG). lac repressor encoded by lacI
   2189..2207    +  promoter       T3 promoter: promoter for bacteriophage T3 RNA polymerase
   2235..2461    +  promoter       RSV promoter: Rous sarcoma virus enhancer/promoter
   2462..2642    +  LTR            5' LTR (truncated): truncated 5' long terminal repeat (LTR) from HIV-1
   2689..2814    +  misc_feature   HIV-1 Ψ: packaging signal of human immunodeficiency virus type 1
   2798..3161    +  CDS            HIV-1 gag (fragment): gag protein from human immunodeficiency virus 1; gag
   3307..3540    +  misc_feature   RRE: The Rev response element (RRE) of HIV-1 allows for Rev-dependent mRNA export from the nucleus to the cytoplasm.
   3917..4017    +  CDS            Rev (fragment): human immunodeficiency virus 1 (HIV-1) Rev protein; rev; enhances nuclear export of unspliced and incompletely spliced viral mRNAs
   4036..4152    +  misc_feature   cPPT/CTS: central polypurine tract and central termination sequence of HIV-1
   4203..4327    +  protein_bind   attR1: mutant version of attR; recombination site for the Gateway® LR reaction LR Clonase™
   4360..4390    +  promoter       lac UV5 promoter: E. coli lac promoter with an "up" mutation
   4414..4443    +  promoter       cat promoter (fragment): promoter of the E. coli cat gene encoding chloramphenicol acetyltransferase
   4444..5124    +  CDS            CmR: chloramphenicol acetyltransferase confers resistance to chloramphenicol
   5281..5439    +  CDS            ccdA (fragment): CCDA_ECO57 - Also known as H, letA. Experimental evidence at protein level: Swiss-Prot protein existence level 1. Antitoxin component of a type II toxin-antitoxin (TA) system which inhibits the post-segregational killing (PSK) of plasmid-free cells, also referred to as a plasmid addiction system. Binds to and blocks the activity of CcdB; will also remove bound CcdB protein from the CcdB-GyrA complex by forming a CcdA-CcdB complex, a process termed rejuvenation. Functions as a transcriptional corepressor for the ccdAB operon, repression also requires CcdB (By similarity). From Escherichia coli
   5444..5749    +  CDS            ccdB: CcdB, a bacterial toxin that poisons DNA gyrase; ccdB; Plasmids containing the ccdB gene cannot be propagated in standard E. coli strains.
   5786..5910    -  protein_bind   attR2: mutant version of attR; recombination site for the Gateway® LR reaction LR Clonase™
   5939..6076    +  CDS            nef (fragment): NEF_HV1LA - Experimental evidence at protein level: Swiss-Prot protein existence level 1. Extracellular Nef protein targets CD4(+) T-lymphocytes for apoptosis by interacting with CXCR4 surface receptors. From Human immunodeficiency virus type 1 group M subtype B (isolate Lai) (HIV-1).
   6062..6242    +  LTR            5' LTR (truncated): truncated 5' long terminal repeat (LTR) from HIV-1
   6314..6435    +  polyA_signal   SV40 poly(A) signal: SV40 polyadenylation signal
   6475..6610    +  rep_origin     SV40 ori: SV40 origin of replication
   6631..6649    -  promoter       T7 promoter: promoter for bacteriophage T7 RNA polymerase
   6657..6812    +  CDS            lacZα (fragment): LacZα fragment of β-galactosidase; lacZ fragment
   6817..7245    +  rep_origin     f1 ori (sequence partly withheld): f1 bacteriophage origin of replication; arrow indicates direction of (+) strand synthesis
>Addgene plasmid #239704 | pKG0893_pHarbor-LentiX1_backbone | addgene full sequence | sequence record 498546 | Addgene NGS Result
TTAACGCTTACAATTTAGGTGGCACTTTTCGGGGAAATGTGCGCGGAACCCCTATTTGTTTATTTTTCTA
AATACATTCAAATATGTATCCGCTCATGAGACAATAACCCTGATAAATGCTTCAATAATATTGAAAAAGG
AAGAGTATGAGTATTCAACATTTCCGTGTCGCCCTTATTCCCTTTTTTGCGGCATTTTGCCTTCCTGTTT
TTGCTCACCCAGAAACGCTGGTGAAAGTAAAAGATGCTGAAGATCAGTTGGGTGCACGAGTGGGTTACAT
CGAACTGGATCTCAACAGCGGTAAGATCCTTGAGAGTTTTCGCCCCGAAGAACGTTTTCCAATGATGAGC
ACTTTTAAAGTTCTGCTATGTGGCGCGGTATTATCCCGTATTGACGCCGGGCAAGAGCAACTCGGTCGCC
GCATACACTATTCTCAGAATGACTTGGTTGAGTACTCACCAGTCACAGAAAAGCATCTTACGGATGGCAT
GACAGTAAGAGAATTATGCAGTGCTGCCATAACCATGAGTGATAACACTGCGGCCAACTTACTTCTGACA
ACGATCGGAGGACCGAAGGAGCTAACCGCTTTTTTGCACAACATGGGGGATCATGTAACTCGCCTTGATC
GTTGGGAACCGGAGCTGAATGAAGCCATACCAAACGACGAGCGTGACACCACGATGCCTGTAGCAATGGC
AACAACGTTGCGCAAACTATTAACTGGCGAACTACTTACTCTAGCTTCCCGGCAACAATTAATAGACTGG
ATGGAGGCGGATAAAGTTGCAGGACCACTTCTGCGCTCGGCCCTTCCGGCTGGCTGGTTTATTGCTGATA
AATCTGGAGCCGGTGAGCGTGGGTCTCGCGGTATCATTGCAGCACTGGGGCCAGATGGTAAGCCCTCCCG
TATCGTAGTTATCTACACGACGGGGAGTCAGGCAACTATGGATGAACGAAATAGACAGATCGCTGAGATA
GGTGCCTCACTGATTAAGCATTGGTAACTGTCAGACCAAGTTTACTCATATATACTTTAGATTGATTTAA
AACTTCATTTTTAATTTAAAAGGATCTAGGTGAAGATCCTTTTTGATAATCTCATGACCAAAATCCCTTA
ACGTGAGTTTTCGTTCCACTGAGCGTCAGACCCCGTAGAAAAGATCAAAGGATCTTCTTGAGATCCTTTT
TTTCTGCGCGTAATCTGCTGCTTGCAAACAAAAAAACCACCGCTACCAGCGGTGGTTTGTTTGCCGGATC
AAGAGCTACCAACTCTTTTTCCGAAGGTAACTGGCTTCAGCAGAGCGCAGATACCAAATACTGTTCTTCT
AGTGTAGCCGTAGTTAGGCCACCACTTCAAGAACTCTGTAGCACCGCCTACATACCTCGCTCTGCTAATC
CTGTTACCAGTGGCTGCTGCCAGTGGCGATAAGTCGTGTCTTACCGGGTTGGACTCAAGACGATAGTTAC
CGGATAAGGCGCAGCGGTCGGGCTGAACGGGGGGTTCGTGCACACAGCCCAGCTTGGAGCGAACGACCTA
CACCGAACTGAGATACCTACAGCGTGAGCTATGAGAAAGCGCCACGCTTCCCGAAGGGAGAAAGGCGGAC
AGGTATCCGGTAAGCGGCAGGGTCGGAACAGGAGAGCGCACGAGGGAGCTTCCAGGGGGAAACGCCTGGT
ATCTTTATAGTCCTGTCGGGTTTCGCCACCTCTGACTTGAGCGTCGATTTTTGTGATGCTCGTCAGGGGG
GCGGAGCCTATGGAAAAACGCCAGCAACGCGGCCTTTTTACGGTTCCTGGCCTTTTGCTGGCCTTTTGCT
CACATGTTCTTTCCTGCGTTATCCCCTGATTCTGTGGATAACCGTATTACCGCCTTTGAGTGAGCTGATA
CCGCTCGCCGCAGCCGAACGACCGAGCGCAGCGAGTCAGTGAGCGAGGAAGCGGAAGAGCGCCCAATACG
CAAACCGCCTCTCCCCGCGCGTTGGCCGATTCATTAATGCAGCTGGCACGACAGGTTTCCCGACTGGAAA
GCGGGCAGTGAGCGCAACGCAATTAATGTGAGTTAGCTCACTCATTAGGCACCCCAGGCTTTACACTTTA
TGCTTCCGGCTCGTATGTTGTGTGGAATTGTGAGCGGATAACAATTTCACACAGGAAACAGCTATGACCA
TGATTACGCCAAGCGCGCAATTAACCCTCACTAAAGGGAACAAAAGCTGGAGCTGCAAGCTTAATGTAGT
CTTATGCAATACTCTTGTAGTCTTGCAACATGGTAACGATGAGTTAGCAACATGCCTTACAAGGAGAGAA
AAAGCACCGTGCATGCCGATTGGTGGAAGTAAGGTGGTACGATCGTGCCTTATTAGGAAGGCAACAGACG
GGTCTGACATGGATTGGACGAACCACTGAATTGCCGCATTGCAGAGATATTGTATTTAAGTGCCTAGCTC
GATACATAAACGGGTCTCTCTGGTTAGACCAGATCTGAGCCTGGGAGCTCTCTGGCTAACTAGGGAACCC
ACTGCTTAAGCCTCAATAAAGCTTGCCTTGAGTGCTTCAAGTAGTGTGTGCCCGTCTGTTGTGTGACTCT
GGTAACTAGAGATCCCTCAGACCCTTTTAGTCAGTGTGGAAAATCTCTAGCAGTGGCGCCCGAACAGGGA
CTTGAAAGCGAAAGGGAAACCAGAGGAGCTCTCTCGACGCAGGACTCGGCTTGCTGAAGCGCGCACGGCA
AGAGGCGAGGGGCGGCGACTGGTGAGTACGCCAAAAATTTTGACTAGCGGAGGCTAGAAGGAGAGAGATG
GGTGCGAGAGCGTCAGTATTAAGCGGGGGAGAATTAGATCGCGATGGGAAAAAATTCGGTTAAGGCCAGG
GGGAAAGAAAAAATATAAATTAAAACATATAGTATGGGCAAGCAGGGAGCTAGAACGATTCGCAGTTAAT
CCTGGCCTGTTAGAAACATCAGAAGGCTGTAGACAAATACTGGGACAGCTACAACCATCCCTTCAGACAG
GATCAGAAGAACTTAGATCATTATATAATACAGTAGCAACCCTCTATTGTGTGCATCAAAGGATAGAGAT
AAAAGACACCAAGGAAGCTTTAGACAAGATAGAGGAAGAGCAAAACAAAAGTAAGACCACCGCACAGCAA
GCGGCCGCTGATCTTCAGACCTGGAGGAGGAGATATGAGGGACAATTGGAGAAGTGAATTATATAAATAT
AAAGTAGTAAAAATTGAACCATTAGGAGTAGCACCCACCAAGGCAAAGAGAAGAGTGGTGCAGAGAGAAA
AAAGAGCAGTGGGAATAGGAGCTTTGTTCCTTGGGTTCTTGGGAGCAGCAGGAAGCACTATGGGCGCAGC
GTCAATGACGCTGACGGTACAGGCCAGACAATTATTGTCTGGTATAGTGCAGCAGCAGAACAATTTGCTG
AGGGCTATTGAGGCGCAACAGCATCTGTTGCAACTCACAGTCTGGGGCATCAAGCAGCTCCAGGCAAGAA
TCCTGGCTGTGGAAAGATACCTAAAGGATCAACAGCTCCTGGGGATTTGGGGTTGCTCTGGAAAACTCAT
TTGCACCACTGCTGTGCCTTGGAATGCTAGTTGGAGTAATAAATCTCTGGAACAGATTTGGAATCACACG
ACCTGGATGGAGTGGGACAGAGAAATTAACAATTACACAAGCTTAATACACTCCTTAATTGAAGAATCGC
AAAACCAGCAAGAAAAGAATGAACAAGAATTATTGGAATTAGATAAATGGGCAAGTTTGTGGAATTGGTT
TAACATAACAAATTGGCTGTGGTATATAAAATTATTCATAATGATAGTAGGAGGCTTGGTAGGTTTAAGA
ATAGTTTTTGCTGTACTTTCTATAGTGAATAGAGTTAGGCAGGGATATTCACCATTATCGTTTCAGACCC
ACCTCCCAACCCCGAGGGGACCCGACAGGCCCGAAGGAATAGAAGAAGAAGGTGGAGAGAGAGACAGAGA
CAGATCCATTCGATTAGTGAACGGATCTCGACGGTATCGGTTAACTTTTAAAAGAAAAGGGGGGATTGGG
GGGTACAGTGCAGGGGAAAGAATAGTAGACATAATAGCAACAGACATACAAACTAAAGAATTACAAAAAC
AAATTACAAAATTCAAAATTTTATCGTCCAGTGTGGTGGCTACTCATAGCAGGTGCCACTAGTGGAGTTC
CGACAAGTTTGTACAAAAAAGCTGAACGAGAAACGTAAAATGATATAAATATCAATATATTAAATTAGAT
TTTGCATAAAAAACAGACTACATAATACTGTAAAACACAACATATCCAGTCACTATGGCGGATTCGCGGC
CGCATTAGGCACCCCAGGCTTTACACTTTATGCTTCCGGCTCGTATAATGTGTGGATTTTGAGTTAGGAT
CCGTCGAGATTTTCAGGAGCTAAGGAAGCTAAAATGGAGAAAAAAATCACTGGATATACCACAGTTGATA
TATCCCAATGGCATCGTAAAGAACATTTTGAGGCATTTCAGTCAGTTGCTCAATGTACCTATAACCAGAC
CGTTCAGCTGGATATTACGGCCTTTTTAAAGACCGTAAAGAAAAATAAGCACAAGTTTTATCCGGCCTTT
ATTCACATTCTTGCCCGCCTGATGAATGCTCATCCGGAATTCCGTATGGCAATGAAAGACGGTGAGCTGG
TGATATGGGATAGTGTTCACCCTTGTTACACCGTTTTCCATGAGCAAACTGAAACGTTTTCATCGCTCTG
GAGTGAATACCACGACGATTTCCGGCAGTTTCTACACATATATTCGCAAGATGTGGCGTGTTACGGTGAA
AACCTGGCCTATTTCCCTAAAGGGTTTATTGAGAATATGTTTTTCGTTTCAGCCAATCCCTGGGTGAGTT
TCACCAGTTTTGATTTAAACGTGGCCAATATGGACAACTTCTTCGCCCCCGTTTTCACCATGGGCAAATA
TTATACGCAAGGCGACAAGGTGCTGATGCCGCTGGCGATTCAGGTTCATCATGCCGTTTGTGATGGCTTC
CATGTCGGCAGAATGCTTAATGAATTACAACAGTACTGCGATGAGTGGCAGGCGGGGCGTAATCTAGAGG
ATCCGGCTTACTAAAAGCCAGATAACAGTATGCGTATTTGCGCGCTGATTTTTGCGGTATAAGAATATAT
ACTGATATGTATACCCGAAGTATGTCAAAAAGAGGTATGCTATGAAGCAGCGTATTACAGTGACAGTTGA
CAGCGACAGCTATCAGTTGCTCAAGGCATATATGATGTCAATATCTCCGGTCTGGTAAGCACAACCATGC
AGAATGAAGCCCGTCGTCTGCGTGCCGAACGCTGGAAAGCGGAAAATCAGGAAGGGATGGCTGAGGTCGC
CCGGTTTATTGAAATGAACGGCTCTTTTGCTGACGAGAACAGGGGCTGGTGAAATGCAGTTTAAGGTTTA
CACCTATAAAAGAGAGAGCCGTTATCGTCTGTTTGTGGATGTACAGAGTGATATTATTGACACGCCCGGG
CGACGGATGGTGATCCCCCTGGCCAGTGCACGTCTGCTGTCAGATAAAGTCCCCCGTGAACTTTACCCGG
TGGTGCATATCGGGGATGAAAGCTGGCGCATGATGACCACCGATATGGCCAGTGTGCCGGTTTCCGTTAT
CGGGGAAGAAGTGGCTGATCTCAGCCACCGCGAAAATGACATCAAAAACGCCATTAACCTGATGTTCTGG
GGAATATAAATGTCAGGCTCCCTTATACACAGCCTGCAGGTCGACCATAGTGACTGGATATGTTGTGTTT
TACAGTATTATGTAGTCTGTTTTTTATGCAAAATCTAATTTAATATATTGATATTTATATCATTTTACGT
TTCTCGTTCAGCTTTCTTGTACAAAGTGGTCACCTGCTATGCGCTGATATAGGGCCCGGTACCTTTAAGA
CCAATGACTTACAAGGCAGCTGTAGATCTTAGCCACTTTTTAAAAGAAAAGGGGGGACTGGAAGGGCTAG
CTCACTCCCAACGAAGACAAGATCTGCTTTTTGCTTGTACTGGGTCTCTCTGGTTAGACCAGATCTGAGC
CTGGGAGCTCTCTGGCTAACTAGGGAACCCACTGCTTAAGCCTCAATAAAGCTTGCCTTGAGTGCTTCAA
GTAGTGTGTGCCCGTCTGTTGTGTGACTCTGGTAACTAGAGATCCCTCAGACCCTTTTAGTCAGTGTGGA
AAATCTCTAGCAGTAGTAGTTCATGTCATCTTATTATTCAGTATTTATAACTTGCAAAGAAATGAATATC
AGAGAGTGAGAGGAACTTGTTTATTGCAGCTTATAATGGTTACAAATAAAGCAATAGCATCACAAATTTC
ACAAATAAAGCATTTTTTTCACTGCATTCTAGTTGTGGTTTGTCCAAACTCATCAATGTATCTTATCATG
TCTGGCTCTAGCTATCCCGCCCCTAACTCCGCCCATCCCGCCCCTAACTCCGCCCAGTTCCGCCCATTCT
CCGCCCCATGGCTGACTAATTTTTTTTATTTATGCAGAGGCCGAGGCCGCCTCGGCCTCTGAGCTATTCC
AGAAGTAGTGAGGAGGCTTTTTTGGAGGCCTAGGGACGTACCCAATTCGCCCTATAGTGAGTCGTATTAC
GCGCGCTCACTGGCCGTCGTTTTACAACGTCGTGACTGGGAAAACCCTGGCGTTACCCAACTTAATCGCC
TTGCAGCACATCCCCCTTTCGCCAGCTGGCGTAATAGCGAAGAGGCCCGCACCGATCGCCCTTCCCAACA
GTTGCGCAGCCTGAATGGCGAATGGG
[124 nt withheld, positions 6817-6940]
C
[91 nt withheld, positions 6942-7032]
A
[49 nt withheld, positions 7034-7082]
CCTTTGACGTTGGAGTCCACGTTCTTT
[37 nt withheld, positions 7110-7146]
ACCCTATCTCGGTCTATTCTTTTGATTTATAAGGGATTTTGCCGATTTCGGCCTATTGGTTAAAAAATGA
GCTGATTTAACAAAAATTTAACGCGAATTTTAACAAAATA
